Addgene plasmid #245987: pCMV-Gpr45-S214P-3xFlag
Purpose: Express 3xFlag C-terminal tagged mouse GPR45-S214P mutant transiently via transfection in mammalian cells.
Depositing lab: Zhao Zhang. Depositing organization: University of Texas Southwestern Medical Center. Publication: GPR45 modulates Galpha(s) at primary cilia of the paraventricular hypothalamus to control food intake. Xun Y, Jiang Y, Xu B, Tang M, Ludwig S, Nakamura K, Mukhopadhyay S, Liu C, Beutler B, Zhang Z. Science. 2025 Jun 5;388(6751):eadp3989. doi: 10.1126/science.adp3989. Epub 2025 Jun 5. PubMed 40472089.
Backbone
  Vector backbone: pCMV
  Vector type: Mammalian Expression
Growth in bacteria
  Bacterial resistance: Ampicillin, 100 μg/mL
  Growth temperature: 37°C
  Growth strain: DH5alpha
  Copy number: High Copy
Gene/Insert
  Gene/Insert name: Gpr45
  Species: M. musculus (mouse)
  Insert size (bp): 1119
  Mutation: S214P
  GenBank ID: NM_053107
  Entrez Gene: Gpr45 (a.k.a. 9230112G11Rik, PSP24-1, PSP24-alpha)
  Tag / fusion protein: 3xFlag (C terminal on insert)
  Cloning method: Restriction Enzyme; 5′ cloning site EcoRI (not destroyed); 3′ cloning site XhoI (not destroyed)
  Sequencing primers: 5′ TCTAAAAGCTGCGGAATTGT; 3′ GTGGTTTGTCCAAACTCATC
Terms and licenses: Academic/Nonprofit Terms; Industry Terms: Not Available to Industry
How to cite: pCMV-Gpr45-S214P-3xFlag was a gift from Zhao Zhang (Addgene plasmid # 245987 ; http://n2t.net/addgene:245987 ; RRID:Addgene_245987)
