[The description below was written by a language model from this plasmid's Addgene catalogue record and pLannotate feature annotations shown in this document.]
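Description:
pCMV-Gpr45-S214P-3xFlag is a mammalian expression plasmid of about 4.9 kb, built on a pCMV backbone and intended for transient transfection of mammalian cells. In bacteria it is maintained through a high-copy ColE1/pUC-type origin of replication and selected with ampicillin via a β-lactamase (AmpR) gene driven by its own promoter. The backbone also retains non-functional remnants of its cloning-vector ancestry: fragments of lacZα, lacI, rop and the pBR322 bom region, along with a lac promoter/operator and CAP binding site. No mammalian selection marker is annotated, consistent with transient rather than stable expression.

The payload is the 1,119 bp coding sequence of mouse Gpr45, an orphan G protein-coupled receptor, carrying the S214P point mutation. The automated annotation matched this ORF to the human GPR45 protein entry, but the catalogue record identifies it as the mouse gene. It was inserted between EcoRI and XhoI sites, both preserved. Transcription is driven by the human cytomegalovirus immediate-early enhancer and promoter, followed by a modified SV40 intron with splice donor and acceptor sites, a type of element generally included to improve mRNA processing and expression. A 3xFLAG epitope lies immediately downstream of the receptor sequence, giving a C-terminally tagged protein. An SV40 polyadenylation signal follows the cassette, although the feature table lists it on the reverse strand.

The construct is used to express the tagged S214P mutant receptor in cultured cells, where the FLAG epitope allows detection or purification with anti-FLAG antibodies. The associated publication concerns GPR45 regulation of Gαs at primary cilia of the paraventricular hypothalamus in the control of food intake, though the record does not state the functional consequence of the S214P substitution.
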