Features (pLannotate 1.2.2; 17 found; start..end, strand, type, name):
      8..28      -  misc_feature   MCS (fragment): pUC18/19 multiple cloning site
     27..330     +  enhancer       CMV enhancer: human cytomegalovirus immediate early enhancer
    331..534     +  promoter       CMV promoter: human cytomegalovirus (CMV) immediate early promoter
    672..768     +  intron         SV40 intron: modified SV40 intron with splice donor and acceptor sites
    852..1970    +  CDS            GPR45: GPR45_HUMAN - Experimental evidence at protein level: Swiss-Prot protein existence level 1. Orphan receptor. May play a role in brain function. From Homo sapiens (Human).
   1977..2042    +  CDS            3xFLAG: three tandem FLAG® epitope tags, followed by an enterokinase cleavage site
   2057..2191    -  polyA_signal   SV40 poly(A) signal: SV40 polyadenylation signal
   2326..2342    -  protein_bind   lac operator: The lac repressor binds to the lac operator to inhibit transcription in E. coli. This inhibition can be relieved by adding lactose or isopropyl-β-D-thiogalactopyranoside (IPTG). lac repressor encoded by lacI
   2350..2380    -  promoter       lac promoter: promoter for the E. coli lac operon
   2395..2416    -  protein_bind   CAP binding site: CAP binding activates transcription in the presence of cAMP. E. coli catabolite activator protein
   2429..2521    -  CDS            lacI (fragment): lac repressor; lacI; The lac repressor binds to the lac operator to inhibit transcription in E. coli. This inhibition can be relieved by adding lactose or isopropyl-β-D-thiogalactopyranoside (IPTG).
   2704..3292    -  rep_origin     ori: high-copy-number ColE1/pMB1/pBR322/pUC origin of replication
   3463..4323    -  CDS            AmpR: β-lactamase; bla; confers resistance to ampicillin, carbenicillin, and related antibiotics
   4324..4428    -  promoter       AmpR promoter: bla
   4523..4558    +  CDS            rop (fragment): Rop protein, which maintains plasmids at low copy number; rop
   4660..4759    +  misc_feature   bom (fragment): basis of mobility region from pBR322
   4765..2       -  CDS            lacZα (fragment) (across the origin): LacZα fragment of β-galactosidase; lacZ fragment
>Addgene plasmid #245987 | pCMV-Gpr45-S214P-3xFlag | addgene full sequence | sequence record 496246 | Addgene NGS Result
GAGTTCGAGCTTGCATGCCTGCAGGTCGTTACATAACTTACGGTAAATGGCCCGCCTGGCTGACCGCCCA
ACGACCCCCGCCCATTGACGTCAATAATGACGTATGTTCCCATAGTAACGCCAATAGGGACTTTCCATTG
ACGTCAATGGGTGGAGTATTTACGGTAAACTGCCCACTTGGCAGTACATCAAGTGTATCATATGCCAAGT
ACGCCCCCTATTGACGTCAATGACGGTAAATGGCCCGCCTGGCATTATGCCCAGTACATGACCTTATGGG
ACTTTCCTACTTGGCAGTACATCTACGTATTAGTCATCGCTATTACCATGGTGATGCGGTTTTGGCAGTA
CATCAATGGGCGTGGATAGCGGTTTGACTCACGGGGATTTCCAAGTCTCCACCCCATTGACGTCAATGGG
AGTTTGTTTTGGCACCAAAATCAACGGGACTTTCCAAAATGTCGTAACAACTCCGCCCCATTGACGCAAA
TGGGCGGTAGGCGTGTACGGTGGGAGGTCTATATAAGCAGAGCTCGTTTAGTGAACCGTCAGATCGCCTG
GAGACGCCATCCACGCTGTTTTGACCTCCATAGAAGACACCGGGACCGATCCAGCCTCCGGACTCTAGAG
GATCCGGTACTAGAGGAACTGAAAAACCAGAAAGTTAACTGGTAAGTTTAGTCTTTTTGTCTTTTATTTC
AGGTCCCGGATCCGGTGGTGGTGCAAATCAAAGAACTGCTCCTCAGTGGATGTTGCCTTTACTTCTAGGC
CTGTACGGAAGTGTTACTTCTGCTCTAAAAGCTGCGGAATTGTACCCGCGGGCCCAGGCCCGAATTAGAG
AATTCGCCACCATGGCCTGTAACAGCACACCCATGGGGACTTACGAACATCTGCTGCTGAATGTGAGCAA
CACTTTGGACCCTGGGGACACCCCACTGTCTGCACCGCTCAGGATCTCGCTGGCAATAATGATGCTGCTG
ATGATCGTGGTAGGATTCCTTGGCAACACGGTGGTCTGCATCATCGTGTACCAGAGGCCAGCCATGCGTT
CAGCTATCAACCTGCTGCTGGCCACCTTGGCCTTCTCCGACATCATGCTGTCTTTATGCTGCATGCCATT
CACGGCCATCACCCTCATCACTGTTCGCTGGCATTTCGGGGACCACTTTTGTCGGCTTTCAGCTACTCTC
TATTGGTTTTTTGTCCTAGAGGGCGTGGCCATCCTGCTCATCATTAGCGTGGACCGGTTTCTCATCATCG
TGCAGCGTCAGGACAAGCTGAACCCACGCAGGGCTAAGATGATCATCGCGGCCTCCTGGGTGCTGTCTTT
CTGCATCTCTGCGCCCTCCTTCACTGGCTGGACGTTCATGGAGGTGCCTGCTCGAGCCCCACAGTGCGTG
CTAGGCTACACTGAGTTCCCAGCTGAACGCGCCTATGTAGTGACACTGGTGGTGGCAGTGTTCTTTGCTC
CCTTCGGCGTCATGTTGTGCCCCTATCTGTGCATCCTCAATACGGTGCGGAAGAACGCTGTCCGTGTGCA
CAACCAGTCGGACAGCCTGGACCTCAGACAGCTGACCGGAGCTGGCCTGAGACGTCTCAGACGGCAGCAG
CAGCAGGCCAGCCTGGACCTGAGTTTCAAAACCAAGGCCTTCACCACCATCCTCATCCTCTTCGTGGGCT
TTTCACTCTGCTGGCTGCCACACTCAGTCTACAGCCTGCTGTCTGCGTTCAGCCGGCGGTTCTATTACAG
CGCCTCCTTCTACACCACCAGCACATGCGTCCTGTGGCTCAGTTACCTCAAGTCTGTTTTCAACCCCATC
GTCTACTGCTGGAGGATCAAGAAATTCCGCGAGGCCTGCATAGAGTTGCTTCCCCACACTTTCCAAATCC
TCCCTAAAGTGCCTGAGCGGATCCAGAGGAAAATCCAGCCAAGCACCATCTATGTGTGCAACGAAAACCA
ATCCGCTGTCCTCGAGGACTACAAAGACCATGACGGTGATTATAAAGATCATGACATCGACTACAAGGAT
GACGATGACAAGTAGGCGGCCGCGGGGATCCAGACATGATAAGATACATTGATGAGTTTGGACAAACCAC
AACTAGAATGCAGTGAAAAAAATGCTTTATTTGTGAAATTTGTGATGCTATTGCTTTATTTGTAACCATT
ATAAGCTGCAATAAACAAGTTAACAACAACAATTGCATTCATTTTATGTTTCAGGTTCAGGGGGAGGTGT
GGGAGGTTTTTTCGGATCCTCTAGAGTCGATCTGCAGGCATGCTAGCTTGGCGTAATCATGGTCATAGCT
GTTTCCTGTGTGAAATTGTTATCCGCTCACAATTCCACACAACATACGAGCCGGAAGCATAAAGTGTAAA
GCCTGGGGTGCCTAATGAGTGAGCTAACTCACATTAATTGCGTTGCGCTCACTGCCCGCTTTCCAGTCGG
GAAACCTGTCGTGCCAGCTGCATTAATGAATCGGCCAACGCGCGGGGAGAGGCGGTTTGCGTATTGGGCG
CTCTTCCGCTTCCTCGCTCACTGACTCGCTGCGCTCGGTCGTTCGGCTGCGGCGAGCGGTATCAGCTCAC
TCAAAGGCGGTAATACGGTTATCCACAGAATCAGGGGATAACGCAGGAAAGAACATGTGAGCAAAAGGCC
AGCAAAAGGCCAGGAACCGTAAAAAGGCCGCGTTGCTGGCGTTTTTCCATAGGCTCCGCCCCCCTGACGA
GCATCACAAAAATCGACGCTCAAGTCAGAGGTGGCGAAACCCGACAGGACTATAAAGATACCAGGCGTTT
CCCCCTGGAAGCTCCCTCGTGCGCTCTCCTGTTCCGACCCTGCCGCTTACCGGATACCTGTCCGCCTTTC
TCCCTTCGGGAAGCGTGGCGCTTTCTCATAGCTCACGCTGTAGGTATCTCAGTTCGGTGTAGGTCGTTCG
CTCCAAGCTGGGCTGTGTGCACGAACCCCCCGTTCAGCCCGACCGCTGCGCCTTATCCGGTAACTATCGT
CTTGAGTCCAACCCGGTAAGACACGACTTATCGCCACTGGCAGCAGCCACTGGTAACAGGATTAGCAGAG
CGAGGTATGTAGGCGGTGCTACAGAGTTCTTGAAGTGGTGGCCTAACTACGGCTACACTAGAAGAACAGT
ATTTGGTATCTGCGCTCTGCTGAAGCCAGTTACCTTCGGAAAAAGAGTTGGTAGCTCTTGATCCGGCAAA
CAAACCACCGCTGGTAGCGGTGGTTTTTTTGTTTGCAAGCAGCAGATTACGCGCAGAAAAAAAGGATCTC
AAGAAGATCCTTTGATCTTTTCTACGGGGTCTGACGCTCAGTGGAACGAAAACTCACGTTAAGGGATTTT
GGTCATGAGATTATCAAAAAGGATCTTCACCTAGATCCTTTTAAATTAAAAATGAAGTTTTAAATCAATC
TAAAGTATATATGAGTAAACTTGGTCTGACAGTTACCAATGCTTAATCAGTGAGGCACCTATCTCAGCGA
TCTGTCTATTTCGTTCATCCATAGTTGCCTGACTCCCCGTCGTGTAGATAACTACGATACGGGAGGGCTT
ACCATCTGGCCCCAGTGCTGCAATGATACCGCGAGACCCACGCTCACCGGCTCCAGATTTATCAGCAATA
AACCAGCCAGCCGGAAGGGCCGAGCGCAGAAGTGGTCCTGCAACTTTATCCGCCTCCATCCAGTCTATTA
ATTGTTGCCGGGAAGCTAGAGTAAGTAGTTCGCCAGTTAATAGTTTGCGCAACGTTGTTGCCATTGCTAC
AGGCATCGTGGTGTCACGCTCGTCGTTTGGTATGGCTTCATTCAGCTCCGGTTCCCAACGATCAAGGCGA
GTTACATGATCCCCCATGTTGTGCAAAAAAGCGGTTAGCTCCTTCGGTCCTCCGATCGTTGTCAGAAGTA
AGTTGGCCGCAGTGTTATCACTCATGGTTATGGCAGCACTGCATAATTCTCTTACTGTCATGCCATCCGT
AAGATGCTTTTCTGTGACTGGTGAGTACTCAACCAAGTCATTCTGAGAATAGTGTATGCGGCGACCGAGT
TGCTCTTGCCCGGCGTCAATACGGGATAATACCGCGCCACATAGCAGAACTTTAAAAGTGCTCATCATTG
GAAAACGTTCTTCGGGGCGAAAACTCTCAAGGATCTTACCGCTGTTGAGATCCAGTTCGATGTAACCCAC
TCGTGCACCCAACTGATCTTCAGCATCTTTTACTTTCACCAGCGTTTCTGGGTGAGCAAAAACAGGAAGG
CAAAATGCCGCAAAAAAGGGAATAAGGGCGACACGGAAATGTTGAATACTCATACTCTTCCTTTTTCAAT
ATTATTGAAGCATTTATCAGGGTTATTGTCTCATGAGCGGATACATATTTGAATGTATTTAGAAAAATAA
ACAAATAGGGGTTCCGCGCACATTTCCCCGAAAAGTGCCACCTGACGTCTAAGAAACCATTATTATCATG
ACATTAACCTATAAAAATAGGCGTATCACGAGGCCCTTTCGTCTCGCGCGTTTCGGTGATGACGGTGAAA
ACCTCTGACACATGCAGCTCCCGGAGACGGTCACAGCTTGTCTGTAAGCGGATGCCGGGAGCAGACAAGC
CCGTCAGGGCGCGTCAGCGGGTGTTGGCGGGTGTCGGGGCTGGCTTAACTATGCGGCATCAGAGCAGATT
GTACTGAGAGTGCACCATATGCGGTGTGAAATACCGCACAGATGCGTAAGGAGAAAATACCGCATCAGGC
GCCATTCGCCATTCAGGCTGCGCAACTGTTGGGAAGGGCGATCGGTGCGGGCCTCTTCGCTATTACGCCA
GCTGGCGAAAGGGGGATGTGCTGCAAGGCGATTAAGTTGGGTAACGCCAGGGTTTTCCCAGTCACGACGT
TGTAAAACGACGGCCAGT
